LOCUS       Exported 15102 bp ds-DNA circular SYN 12-MAY-2021
DEFINITION  Expresses Cre for circuit mapping and genetic manipulation.
ACCESSION   .
VERSION     .
KEYWORDS    RabV CVS-N2c(deltaG)-Cre
SOURCE      synthetic DNA construct
  ORGANISM  synthetic DNA construct
REFERENCE   1 (bases 1 to 15102)
  AUTHORS   Reardon TR, Murray AJ, Turi GF, Wirblich C, Croce KR, Schnell MJ,
            Jessell TM, Losonczy A
  TITLE     Rabies Virus CVS-N2c Strain Enhances Retrograde Synaptic Transfer
            and Neuronal Viability.
  JOURNAL   Neuron. 2016 Jan 19. pii: S0896-6273(16)00005-2. doi:
            10.1016/j.neuron.2016.01.004.
  PUBMED    26804990
REFERENCE   2 (bases 1 to 15102)
  AUTHORS   .
  TITLE     Direct Submission
  JOURNAL   Exported May 12, 2021 from SnapGene Server 1.1.58
            http://www.snapgene.com
FEATURES             Location/Qualifiers
     source          1..15102
                     /organism="synthetic DNA construct"
                     /mol_type="other DNA"
     CDS             3325..4356
                     /codon_start=1
                     /product="site-specific recombinase"
                     /label=Cre
                     /note="Cre is a site-specific recombinase from
                     bacteriophage P1. Recombination occurs at loxP sequences."
                     /translation="MSNLLTVHQNLPALPVDATSDEVRKNLMDMFRDRQAFSEHTWKML
                     LSVCRSWAAWCKLNNRKWFPAEPEDVRDYLLYLQARGLAVKTIQQHLGQLNMLHRRSGL
                     PRPSDSNAVSLVMRRIRKENVDAGERAKQALAFERTDFDQVRSLMENSDRCQDIRNLAF
                     LGIAYNTLLRIAEIARIRVKDISRTDGGRMLIHIGRTKTLVSTAGVEKALSLGVTKLVE
                     RWISVSGVADDPNNYLFCRVRKNGVAAPSATSQLSTRALEGIFEATHRLIYGAKDDSGQ
                     RYLAWSGHSARVGAARDMARAGVSIPEIMQAGGWTNVNIVMNYIRNLDSETGAMVRLLE
                     DGD"
     CDS             6531..6542
                     /codon_start=1
                     /product="Factor Xa recognition and cleavage site"
                     /label=Factor Xa site
                     /translation="IEGR"
     CDS             complement(8334..8345)
                     /codon_start=1
                     /product="Factor Xa recognition and cleavage site"
                     /label=Factor Xa site
                     /translation="IEGR"
     primer_bind     complement(11542..11560)
                     /label=T7 Term
                     /note="T7 terminator, reverse primer"
     terminator      11556..11603
                     /label=T7 terminator
                     /note="transcription terminator for bacteriophage T7 RNA
                     polymerase"
     primer_bind     complement(11631..11647)
                     /label=M13 rev
                     /note="common sequencing primer, one of multiple similar
                     variants"
     primer_bind     complement(11631..11647)
                     /label=M13 Reverse
                     /note="In lacZ gene. Also called M13-rev"
     primer_bind     complement(11644..11666)
                     /label=M13/pUC Reverse
                     /note="In lacZ gene"
     protein_bind    11655..11671
                     /label=lac operator
                     /bound_moiety="lac repressor encoded by lacI"
                     /note="The lac repressor binds to the lac operator to
                     inhibit transcription in E. coli. This inhibition can be
                     relieved by adding lactose or
                     isopropyl-beta-D-thiogalactopyranoside (IPTG)."
     promoter        complement(11679..11709)
                     /label=lac promoter
                     /note="promoter for the E. coli lac operon"
     protein_bind    11724..11745
                     /label=CAP binding site
                     /bound_moiety="E. coli catabolite activator protein"
                     /note="CAP binding activates transcription in the presence
                     of cAMP."
     primer_bind     complement(11862..11879)
                     /label=L4440
                     /note="L4440 vector, forward primer"
     rep_origin      complement(12033..12621)
                     /direction=LEFT
                     /label=ori
                     /note="high-copy-number ColE1/pMB1/pBR322/pUC origin of
                     replication"
     primer_bind     complement(12113..12132)
                     /label=pBR322ori-F
                     /note="pBR322 origin, forward primer"
     CDS             complement(12792..13652)
                     /codon_start=1
                     /gene="bla"
                     /product="beta-lactamase"
                     /label=AmpR
                     /note="confers resistance to ampicillin, carbenicillin, and
                     related antibiotics"
                     /translation="MSIQHFRVALIPFFAAFCLPVFAHPETLVKVKDAEDQLGARVGYI
                     ELDLNSGKILESFRPEERFPMMSTFKVLLCGAVLSRIDAGQEQLGRRIHYSQNDLVEYS
                     PVTEKHLTDGMTVRELCSAAITMSDNTAANLLLTTIGGPKELTAFLHNMGDHVTRLDRW
                     EPELNEAIPNDERDTTMPVAMATTLRKLLTGELLTLASRQQLIDWMEADKVAGPLLRSA
                     LPAGWFIADKSGAGERGSRGIIAALGPDGKPSRIVVIYTTGSQATMDERNRQIAEIGAS
                     LIKHW"
     primer_bind     13415..13434
                     /label=Amp-R
                     /note="Ampicillin resistance gene, reverse primer"
     promoter        complement(13653..13757)
                     /gene="bla"
                     /label=AmpR promoter
     rep_origin      13784..14239
                     /direction=RIGHT
                     /label=f1 ori
                     /note="f1 bacteriophage origin of replication; arrow
                     indicates direction of (+) strand synthesis"
     primer_bind     complement(13871..13890)
                     /label=F1ori-R
                     /note="F1 origin, reverse primer"
     primer_bind     14081..14102
                     /label=F1ori-F
                     /note="F1 origin, forward primer"
     primer_bind     14365..14387
                     /label=M13/pUC Forward
                     /note="In lacZ gene"
     primer_bind     14379..14396
                     /label=M13 Forward
                     /note="In lacZ gene. Also called M13-F20 or M13 (-21)
                     Forward"
     primer_bind     14380..14396
                     /label=M13 fwd
                     /note="common sequencing primer, one of multiple similar
                     variants"
     enhancer        14466..14769
                     /label=CMV enhancer
                     /note="human cytomegalovirus immediate early enhancer"
     promoter        14770..14973
                     /label=CMV promoter
                     /note="human cytomegalovirus (CMV) immediate early
                     promoter"
     primer_bind     14924..14944
                     /label=CMV-F
                     /note="Human CMV immediate early promoter, forward primer"
     primer_bind     15018..15037
                     /label=T7
                     /note="T7 promoter, forward primer"
     promoter        15018..15036
                     /label=T7 promoter
                     /note="promoter for bacteriophage T7 RNA polymerase"
ORIGIN
        1 acgcttaaca acaaaaccag agaagaaaaa gacagcgtca attgcaaagc aaaaatgtaa
       61 cacccctaca atggatgccg acaagattgt gttcaaagtc aataatcagg tggtctcttt
      121 gaagcctgag attatcgtgg atcaatatga gtacaagtac cctgccatca aggatttgaa
      181 aaagccttgt atcaccctag ggaaagcccc cgacttgaac aaagcataca aatcagtttt
      241 atcaggcatg aatgccgcca aacttgatcc ggatgatgta tgctcctact tggcagcagc
      301 aatgcagttc tttgagggga catgtccgga agactggacc agctatggaa tcctgattgc
      361 acgaaaagga gataggatca ccccaaactc tctagtggag ataaagcgta ctgatgtaga
      421 agggaattgg gctctgacag gaggcatgga attgacaagg gaccccactg tctctgaaca
      481 tgcatcttta gtcggtcttc tcctgagtct gtacaggttg agcaaaatat caggacagaa
      541 cactggtaac tataagacaa acattgcaga taggatagag cagattttcg agacagcacc
      601 ttttgttaag atcgtggaac accataccct aatgacaact cacaagatgt gtgctaattg
      661 gagtactata ccgaacttca gatttttggc cggaacctac gacatgtttt tctcacggat
      721 tgagcatcta tattcggcaa tcagagtggg cacagtcgtc accgcttatg aagactgctc
      781 aggactggta tcgtttacag ggttcataaa gcagatcaat ctcaccgcaa gggaagcaat
      841 actatatttc ttccacaaga actttgagga agagataaga agaatgttcg agccagggca
      901 agagacagct gttcctcact cttatttcat ccacttccgt tcactaggct tgagtgggaa
      961 gtctccttat tcatcgaatg ctgtcggtca tgtgttcaat ctcattcact ttgttggatg
     1021 ctacatgggt caagtcagat ctctaaatgc gacggttatt gctgcgtgtg cccctcatga
     1081 gatgtctgtt ctagggggct atttgggaga ggaattcttc ggaaaaggga catttgaaag
     1141 aaggttcttc agagacgaga aagaacttca agaatatgag gcggctgaac taacaaagtc
     1201 cgacgtggca ctggcagatg acggaaccgt caactctgat gacgaggact atttctctgg
     1261 tgaaaccaga agtccagaag ctgtctatac tcgaatcatg atgaatggag gtcgactgaa
     1321 gagatctcat atacggagat atgtctcagt cagttccaat catcaagccc gtccaaactc
     1381 attcgccgaa tttttaaaca agacgtattc gaatgactca taaggagttg attgacaggg
     1441 tgccagaaat ctatagattg tatatatcca tcatgaaaaa aactaacact cctcctttca
     1501 aaccatccca aatatgagca agatctttgt taatccgagt gcaatcagag ccggtctggc
     1561 cgatcttgag atggccgaag agactgttga tctgatcaac agaaacatag aagacaatca
     1621 ggctcatctc cagggagaac ccatagaagt ggacaacctc cctgaggaca tgaagcgact
     1681 tcacctggac gatgaaaaat cgtccaacct tggtgagatg gttagggtgg gagaaggcaa
     1741 gtatcgagag gactttcaga tggatgaggg agaggacccc aacctcctgt tccaatcgta
     1801 cctggataat gttggagtcc aaatagtcag acaaatgagg tcaggagaga gattcctcaa
     1861 gatatggtca cagaccgtag aggaaattgt atcctatgtc acggtcaact ttcctaaccc
     1921 tccaagaagg tcttcggagg ataaatcaac ccagactact ggcagagagc tcaagaagga
     1981 gacaacgtct gctttctctc agagagaaag ccaaccttcg aaagctagga tggtggctca
     2041 agttgcccct ggtcctccag cccttgaatg gtcagccacc aatgaagaag atgatctatc
     2101 agtagaggct gagatcgctc atcagattgc tgaaagcttt tccaagaagt acaagtttcc
     2161 ctcccgatct tcaggaatat tcttgtataa ttttgagcaa ctgaagatga accttgatga
     2221 catagttaaa gaggcaaaaa atgtaccggg cgtgacccgt ctggcccatg atggatccaa
     2281 aatccccctg agatgcgtac tgggatgggt cgctttggct aattccaaaa aattccaatt
     2341 actagtcgag gctgacaagc taagcaaaat catgcaagat gatttgaatc gctatacatc
     2401 ctgctaaccg agttttcgaa ctcagtccct ccagataatg aaaactgaga tgttatggag
     2461 tagacatgaa aaaaacaggc aacaccactg ataaaatgaa cgttctacgc aagatagtga
     2521 aaaaatgtag ggatgaggac actcaaaagc cctctcctgt gtcagcccct ccgtatgacg
     2581 atgacctgtg gcttccacct cctgaatatg tcccgctgaa agaactcaca agcaagaaga
     2641 acatgaggaa cttttgtgtc aacggggagg ttaaagcgtg tagcccaaat ggttactcat
     2701 tcaggatttt gcggcacatt ctgagatcat tcaacgagat atactctggg aatcatagga
     2761 tgattgggtt agtcaaaatt gttgttggac tagctttatc aggagctcca gtacctgagg
     2821 gcatgaactg ggtatacaaa ttgaggagaa cccttatatt ccagtgggct gattccaggg
     2881 gccctcttga aggggaggag ttagattact ctcaagagat cacttgggat gatgatactg
     2941 aattcgtcgg attgcaaata agagtgagcg caagacaatg tcatattcaa ggcaggatct
     3001 ggtgtatcaa cacgaactcg agggcatgtc aactatggtc tgacatgtct cttcagacac
     3061 aaaggtctga agaggacaaa gactcttctc tgcttctaga ataatcagat tatatcctgc
     3121 aagtgtatca cttgtttacc tctggaggag agagcataca ggcttgactc cgatccttgg
     3181 gagcaataga acaaaaaaac acacgttatg gtgccgttaa atcgctgcat tttatcaaag
     3241 tcaagttgat aacctttaca ttttgagcct cttggatgtg aaaaaaacta ttaacatccc
     3301 tcaaaagacc ccgggaaagc caccatgtcc aatttactga ccgtacacca aaatttgcct
     3361 gcattaccgg tcgatgcaac gagtgatgag gttcgcaaga acctgatgga catgttcagg
     3421 gatcgccagg cgttttctga gcatacctgg aaaatgcttc tgtccgtttg ccggtcgtgg
     3481 gcggcatggt gcaagttgaa taaccggaaa tggtttcccg cagaacctga agatgttcgc
     3541 gattatcttc tatatcttca ggcgcgcggt ctggcagtaa aaactatcca gcaacatttg
     3601 ggccagctaa acatgcttca tcgtcggtcc gggctgccac gaccaagtga cagcaatgct
     3661 gtttcactgg ttatgcggcg gatccgaaaa gaaaacgttg atgccggtga acgtgcaaaa
     3721 caggctctag cgttcgaacg cactgatttc gaccaggttc gttcactcat ggaaaatagc
     3781 gatcgctgcc aggatatacg taatctggca tttctgggga ttgcttataa caccctgtta
     3841 cgtatagccg aaattgccag gatcagggtt aaagatatct cacgtactga cggtgggaga
     3901 atgttaatcc atattggcag aacgaaaacg ctggttagca ccgcaggtgt agagaaggca
     3961 cttagcctgg gggtaactaa actggtcgag cgatggattt ccgtctctgg tgtagctgat
     4021 gatccgaata actacctgtt ttgccgggtc agaaaaaatg gtgttgccgc gccatctgcc
     4081 accagccagc tatcaactcg cgccctggaa gggatttttg aagcaactca tcgattgatt
     4141 tacggcgcta aggatgactc tggtcagaga tacctggcct ggtctggaca cagtgcccgt
     4201 gtcggagccg cgcgagatat ggcccgcgct ggagtttcaa taccggagat catgcaagct
     4261 ggtggctgga ccaatgtaaa tattgtcatg aactatatcc gtaacctgga tagtgaaaca
     4321 ggggcaatgg tgcgcctgct ggaagatggc gattaagcta gcggcgccta gccggtcatc
     4381 cttttgacga ttccagtccc gaggataacc tcctctcggg attgggggga atctttggat
     4441 ccagtagtcc tccttgaact ccgtccaaca gggcagattc aagagtcata agactttcat
     4501 taatcatttc agttgatcag acatggtcgt gtagattctc ttaatacggg agatcttcta
     4561 gcagtttcag tgaccaacgg tgctttcatt ctccaggaac tgataccaaa ggttgtggac
     4621 aggccaaggg gtacttcgga tgactctgtg cttgggcaca gaaagaggtc gtagtgtgcc
     4681 ccccgatagc ggactcgaca tgaatcaact aagaaaggca atctgcctcc catgatggac
     4741 ataagcaata gttcacaacc atcttgcatc tcagtgaagt gtacataact attgagggct
     4801 gggtcatcta agcatttcag tcgagaaaaa aactgtagac caaaagaaca actagcaaca
     4861 cttctcatcc agagacccat atcaagatgc tagatccggg agaggtttat gatgacccta
     4921 ttgatccaat tgagtcagag gctgaaccca gaggaacccc cactgtcccc aacatcttga
     4981 ggaactccga ctacaatctc aattctcctt tgatagagga tcctgccaaa ctaatgttag
     5041 aatggttgaa gacagggaac agaccttatc ggatgacttt gacagacaat tgctccaggt
     5101 cttacaaagt tttgaaagat tatttcaaga aagtagattt gggttctctc aaagtgggcg
     5161 gaactgctgc acagtcaatg gtttctctct ggttgtgtgg tgcccactct gaatcaaaca
     5221 ggagccggag atgtataacc gacttggccc atttctattc caagtcatcc cccatagaga
     5281 agctattgaa ttgtacgcta ggaaacagag gcctgagaat cccaccagag ggggtgttaa
     5341 attgcctcga gagggtcaat tatgacaagg catttgggag gtatctggcc aacacgtatt
     5401 cctcttactt gtttttccat gtaatcacct tatacatgaa tgccttagac tgggaagagg
     5461 aaaagaccat cctggcatta tggaaagata taacctcagt ggataccgag aaggacttgg
     5521 tcaaattcaa agatcaaata tggggactgt tgattgtgac aaaggacttt gtttactctc
     5581 agagttcaaa ctgtcttttt gacagaaact acacactgat gctaaaggat cttttcttgt
     5641 ctcgattcaa ctccttaatg attctgcttt ctccccctga gccccgatac tcagatgact
     5701 taatatctca gctgtgccag ctatacatcg ctggggatca agtcttgtcc atgtgtggga
     5761 actccggcta tgaagtcatc aaaatattgg agccatatgt cgtgaacagt ttggtccaga
     5821 gggcagagaa gtttaggcct ctcatccacc ccttgggaga ctttcctatg ttcataaaag
     5881 acaaggtgaa tcaacttgaa gggacttttg gtcccagtgc aaagaggttt tttagggttt
     5941 tagatcaatt cgacaacata catgacttag tatttgtgta tggctgttac agacattggg
     6001 ggcaccccta tatagattat cggaagggtc tgtcgaaact atatgatcaa gttcacatta
     6061 agaaagtaat agataagtcc taccaggagt gtttagcaag tgacttggcc agaaggatcc
     6121 tcagatgggg atttgacaag tactccaaat ggtatctaga ttcgagattc cttgcccgag
     6181 accacccctt gactccttat gtcaagaccc aaacatggcc acccaaacat atagtagact
     6241 tggtggggga cacatggcat aagctcccga tcacgcagat ctttgaaatt cctgaatcaa
     6301 tggacccgtc agagatactg gatgacaaat cacattcttt caccagaaca aggttagctt
     6361 cttggctgtc agagaaccga ggggggcctg ttcctagcga gaaggtcatt atcacggccc
     6421 tgtctaagcc acctgtcaat ccccgagagt ttttgaaatc tatagacctc ggaggattgc
     6481 cagatgagga tttgataatt ggcctcaaac caaaggaacg ggagttgaag atcgagggcc
     6541 gattctttgc tctaatgtca tggaatctaa gattatattt tgtcatcacc gaaaagctct
     6601 tggccaacta cattttgcca ctttttgacg cactgactat gacagacaac ctgaacaagg
     6661 tgttcaaaaa gttgatcgac agggtcaccg ggcaagggct tttggactat tctagggtca
     6721 catacgcatt tcacctggac tatgagaaat ggaacaatca tcaaagattg gagtcaacag
     6781 aggatgtatt ctctgtccta gatcaggtgt ttggattgaa gagggtgttt tctagaacac
     6841 acgagttttt tcagaagtcc tggatctatt attcagacag atcagacctc attgggttat
     6901 gggaggacca aatatattgc ttggatatgt ctaacggccc aacctgctgg aatggccaag
     6961 atggcgggct agagggcttg cggcagaagg gctggagtct agtcagttta ttaatgatag
     7021 atagagaatc tcaaaccagg aacacaagaa ccaagatact agctcaagga gacaaccagg
     7081 ttctgtgtcc tacatacatg ttgtcaccgg gattgtctca agaggggctt ctctatgagt
     7141 tagagagcat atcaaggaat gcactctcaa tataccgagc tatcgaggaa ggagcatcta
     7201 agctggggct gatcatcaag aaggaagaga ccatgtgtag ttatgacttt ctcatatatg
     7261 ggaagacccc cttatttcga ggcaacatat tggtgcctga atccaaaaga tgggcccgag
     7321 tctcttgcat ctctaacgac caaatagtca acctcgccaa tataatgtcg acagtatcca
     7381 ccaatgcgct gacagtggca caacactctc aatctctgat caaacctatg agggattttc
     7441 tgctcatgtc agtacaggca gttttccact acctgttgtt tagcccaatc ctaaaaggca
     7501 gagtttataa gattctgagt gctgaagggg agagctttct cctagccatg tcgcggataa
     7561 tctacctaga tccttctttg ggaggggtgt ctggaatgtc tctcgggagg ttccatatac
     7621 gtcagttctc agaccctgtc tctgaagggt tgtcattctg gagagagatc tggttaggct
     7681 ctcatgagtc ctggattcac gcgttgtgtc aggaggccgg gaaccccgat cttggagaga
     7741 gaacactcga gagcttcact cgccttttag aagatcctac taccttaaat atcaaaggag
     7801 gggccagccc taccattcta ctcaaggatg ctatcagaaa ggctctgtac gacgaggtgg
     7861 acaaggtgga aaattcagag tttcgagagg caatcctgct gtccaagacc catagagata
     7921 actttatact ctttttaaaa tctgttgagc ctctgttccc tcgatttctc agtgagctct
     7981 tcagttcgtc tttcttggga ataccggagt caatcattgg actgatacaa aactcccgga
     8041 caataagaag gcagtttaga aagagtctct caagaacttt agaagagtcc ttctacaact
     8101 cagagatcca cgggattaat cggataaccc agacacctca aagggtcgga agggtgtggc
     8161 cttgctcttc agagagggcg gatctactta gggagatctc ttgggggagg aaagtggtag
     8221 gcacgacagt tcctcaccct tccgagatgt tggagttgtt tcccaaatcc tccatttcct
     8281 gcacttgtgg agcaacaggg ggaggcaatc ctagagtctc tgtatcagta ctcccgtcct
     8341 tcgatcagtc atttttctca cggggccccc taaagggata cttgggctcg tccacctcta
     8401 tgtcaaccca gctattccat gcatgggaaa aagtcactaa tgttcatgtg gtgaaaaggg
     8461 ctctatcgtt aaaagaatct ataaactggt tcatcaatag gaattccaat ttggctcaaa
     8521 ctctaattgg aaacatcatg tctctgacag gccctgactt ccctctagaa gaggcccctg
     8581 ttttcaaacg gacagggtca gccttgcata ggttcaagtc tgccagatac agcgaaggag
     8641 ggtattcttc tgtttgccct aaccttctct cccatatctc tgttagtaca gacactatgt
     8701 ctgatttgac ccaaaacggg aagaactatg atttcatgtt tcagccattg atgctttatg
     8761 cgcaaacatg gacatcggaa ctggtacaga gggatacaag acttagagac tccacgtttc
     8821 actggcacct tcggtgcaac agatgtgtga ggcccattga tgatataaca ctggaaactt
     8881 ctcagatctt cgagttcccg gatgtgtcaa aaaggatatc caggatggtt tctggagctg
     8941 tccctcaatt tcagaagctt cctgatatcc gtctaagacc aggtgatttt gaatccctaa
     9001 gtggtagaga aaagtctcgc catatagggt cagctcaggg gctcttatac tcaatcttag
     9061 tagcaattca cgactcagga tacaatgatg ggaccatctt ccctgtcaac atatacggca
     9121 aagtttcccc cagagactat ttgagagggc ttgcaagagg gatcttgata gggtcctcga
     9181 tttgcttctt gacacgaatg acaaatatta acattaacag acctcttgaa ttgatctcag
     9241 gggtaatttc ctatattctc ctgaggctgg ataatcatcc ctctctgtat ataatgctca
     9301 gagaaccgtc tcttagagga gaaatattct ctatccctca gaaaatcccc gccgcttacc
     9361 caaccactat gagagaaggc aacagatcga ttttgtgtta cctccaacac gtgctacgct
     9421 atgagcgaga ggcaatcacg gcgtccccgg agaatgactg gctgtggatc ttctcagact
     9481 tcagaagtgt gaaaatgacg tacttgaccc tcattactta ccagtctcac ctcctactcc
     9541 agagggttga gagaaacttg tctaagagta tgagagctac tctgcgacaa atgggttcct
     9601 taatgaggca agtgctgggt gggcacggag aagatacctt ggagtcagac gatgacattc
     9661 aacgattact aaaagactct ttgcgaaaga caaggtgggt ggatcaagag gtgcgccatg
     9721 cagctagaac catgaatgga gattacagcc ccgacaagaa agtatcccgt aaggtaggat
     9781 gttcagaatg ggtctgctct gctcaacaga ttgccgtctc cacctcagcc aacccggccc
     9841 ctgtctcaga gcttgacatt agggccctct ctaagcggtt tcaaaacccc ttgatctcgg
     9901 gcctgagagt ggttcagtgg gcaaccggtg cccattataa gcttaagcct attctagatg
     9961 atctaaatgt tttcccatct ctctgtcttg taattggaga cgggtcaggg ggaatatcaa
    10021 gggcagttct caacatgttt ccagattcta agcttgtgtt caacagccta ttggaggtga
    10081 atgatctgat ggcttccgga acacatccac tgcctccttc agcaatcatg agtggaggag
    10141 atgacatcat ctccagagtg atagactttg actcaatatg ggagaaaccg tccgacctga
    10201 ggaactcggc cacctggaga tacttccagt cggttcaaaa acaggtcaac atgtcgtatg
    10261 acctcattat ttgtgatgca gaagttactg atattgcatc tatcaaccgg ataactctgt
    10321 tgatgtctga tttcgcattg tctatagatg gaccacttta tctggtcttc aaaacttacg
    10381 ggactatgct agtaaacccg gactataaag ctattcaaca tctgtcaaga gcgttccctt
    10441 cggtcacagg gtttgtaacc caagtaactt catccttttc ttctgagcta tacctccggt
    10501 tctctaaacg aggaaagttt ttcagggacg ccgagtactt gacctcttcc acccttcgag
    10561 agatgagcct tgtgttgttc aattgcagca gccccaaaag tgagatgcag agagctcgtt
    10621 ccttaaacta tcaagacctg gtaaggggat ttcctgaaga gatcatatca aatccttaca
    10681 acgaaatgat cataactctg attgacaatg atgtagagtc cttcctagtc cacaagatgg
    10741 tggatgatct tgagctacag aggggaactc tgtctaaagt ggctatcatt atatccatca
    10801 tgatcgtttt ttccaataga gtcttcaaca tttccaaacc tttgactgac cccttgttct
    10861 atccaccgtc tgatcctaaa atcctgaggc acttcaacat atgttgcagt actatgatgt
    10921 atctatctac cgctttaggc gacgtcccta acttcgcaag acttcatgac ctgtataaca
    10981 gacctataac ttgttacttc agaaaacaag ttattcgagg gaatatttat ctatcttgga
    11041 gttggtccga tgatacccca gtgttcaaga gagtagcctg taattctagc ttgagtctgt
    11101 catctcactg gatcaggttg atctacaaga tagtgaagac taccagactc attggcagca
    11161 taaaagacct atcaggagag gtagaacgac atcttcatgg gtataacaga tggatcaccc
    11221 tcgaggatat ccgatctaga tcatccctac tagattacag ttgtttgtaa gccggatatt
    11281 accgaaagcc tgtgcatgct aaaattcttg tatgatgcat cttgaaaaaa acaagatctt
    11341 gaatccggac ctctggttgt ttgattgttt tttccatctt tattgttttt ttgttaagcg
    11401 tgggtcggca tggcatctcc acctcctcgc ggtccgacct gggcatccga aggaggacgc
    11461 acgtccactc ggatggctaa gggaggggcg gggatccggc tgctaacaaa gcccgaaagg
    11521 aagctgagtt ggctgctgcc accgctgagc aataactagc ataacccctt ggggcctcta
    11581 aacgggtctt gaggggtttt ttgctgaaag tcgcgcttgg cgtaatcatg gtcatagctg
    11641 tttcctgtgt gaaattgtta tccgctcaca attccacaca acatacgagc cggaagcata
    11701 aagtgtaaag cctggggtgc ctaatgagtg agctaactca cattaattgc gttgcgctca
    11761 ctgcccgctt tccagtcggg aaacctgtcg tgccagctgc attaatgaat cggccaacgc
    11821 gcggggagag gcggtttgcg tattgggcgc tcttccgctt cctcgctcac tgactcgctg
    11881 cgctcggtcg ttcggctgcg gcgagcggta tcagctcact caaaggcggt aatacggtta
    11941 tccacagaat caggggataa cgcaggaaag aacatgtgag caaaaggcca gcaaaaggcc
    12001 aggaaccgta aaaaggccgc gttgctggcg tttttccata ggctccgccc ccctgacgag
    12061 catcacaaaa atcgacgctc aagtcagagg tggcgaaacc cgacaggact ataaagatac
    12121 caggcgtttc cccctggaag ctccctcgtg cgctctcctg ttccgaccct gccgcttacc
    12181 ggatacctgt ccgcctttct cccttcggga agcgtggcgc tttctcatag ctcacgctgt
    12241 aggtatctca gttcggtgta ggtcgttcgc tccaagctgg gctgtgtgca cgaacccccc
    12301 gttcagcccg accgctgcgc cttatccggt aactatcgtc ttgagtccaa cccggtaaga
    12361 cacgacttat cgccactggc agcagccact ggtaacagga ttagcagagc gaggtatgta
    12421 ggcggtgcta cagagttctt gaagtggtgg cctaactacg gctacactag aaggacagta
    12481 tttggtatct gcgctctgct gaagccagtt accttcggaa aaagagttgg tagctcttga
    12541 tccggcaaac aaaccaccgc tggtagcggt ggtttttttg tttgcaagca gcagattacg
    12601 cgcagaaaaa aaggatctca agaagatcct ttgatctttt ctacggggtc tgacgctcag
    12661 tggaacgaaa actcacgtta agggattttg gtcatgagat tatcaaaaag gatcttcacc
    12721 tagatccttt taaattaaaa atgaagtttt aaatcaatct aaagtatata tgagtaaact
    12781 tggtctgaca gttaccaatg cttaatcagt gaggcaccta tctcagcgat ctgtctattt
    12841 cgttcatcca tagttgcctg actccccgtc gtgtagataa ctacgatacg ggagggctta
    12901 ccatctggcc ccagtgctgc aatgataccg cgagacccac gctcaccggc tccagattta
    12961 tcagcaataa accagccagc cggaagggcc gagcgcagaa gtggtcctgc aactttatcc
    13021 gcctccatcc agtctattaa ttgttgccgg gaagctagag taagtagttc gccagttaat
    13081 agtttgcgca acgttgttgc cattgctaca ggcatcgtgg tgtcacgctc gtcgtttggt
    13141 atggcttcat tcagctccgg ttcccaacga tcaaggcgag ttacatgatc ccccatgttg
    13201 tgcaaaaaag cggttagctc cttcggtcct ccgatcgttg tcagaagtaa gttggccgca
    13261 gtgttatcac tcatggttat ggcagcactg cataattctc ttactgtcat gccatccgta
    13321 agatgctttt ctgtgactgg tgagtactca accaagtcat tctgagaata gtgtatgcgg
    13381 cgaccgagtt gctcttgccc ggcgtcaata cgggataata ccgcgccaca tagcagaact
    13441 ttaaaagtgc tcatcattgg aaaacgttct tcggggcgaa aactctcaag gatcttaccg
    13501 ctgttgagat ccagttcgat gtaacccact cgtgcaccca actgatcttc agcatctttt
    13561 actttcacca gcgtttctgg gtgagcaaaa acaggaaggc aaaatgccgc aaaaaaggga
    13621 ataagggcga cacggaaatg ttgaatactc atactcttcc tttttcaata ttattgaagc
    13681 atttatcagg gttattgtct catgagcgga tacatatttg aatgtattta gaaaaataaa
    13741 caaatagggg ttccgcgcac atttccccga aaagtgccac ctgnnnnnnn nnnnnnnnnn
    13801 nnnnnnnnnn nnnnnnnnnn nnnnnnnnnn nnnnnnnnnn nnnnnnnnnn nnnnnnnnnn
    13861 nnnnnnnnnn nnnnnnnnnn nnnnnnnnnn nnnnnnnnnn nnnnnnncnn nnnnnnnnnn
    13921 nnnnnnnnnn nnnnnnnnnn nnnnnnnnnn nnnnnnnnnn nnnnnnnnnn nnnnnnnnnn
    13981 nnnnnnnnnn nnnnnnnnna nnnnnnnnnn nnnnnnnnnn nnnnnnnnnn nnnnnnnnnn
    14041 nnnnnnnnnc ctttgacgtt ggagtccacg ttctttaata gtggactctt gttccaaact
    14101 ggaacaacac tcaaccctat ctcggtctat tcttttgatt tataagggat tttgccgatt
    14161 tcggcctatt ggttaaaaaa tgagctgatt taacaaaaat ttaacgcgaa ttttaacaaa
    14221 atattaacgc ttacaatttc cattcgccat tcaggctgcg caactgttgg gaagggcgat
    14281 cggtgcgggc ctcttcgcta ttacgccagc tggcgaaagg gggatgtgct gcaaggcgat
    14341 taagttgggt aacgccaggg ttttcccagt cacgacgttg taaaacgacg gccagtgagc
    14401 gcgcctagtt attaatagta atcaattacg gggtcattag ttcatagccc atatatggag
    14461 ttccgcgtta cataacttac ggtaaatggc ccgcctggct gaccgcccaa cgacccccgc
    14521 ccattgacgt caataatgac gtatgttccc atagtaacgc caatagggac tttccattga
    14581 cgtcaatggg tggagtattt acggtaaact gcccacttgg cagtacatca agtgtatcat
    14641 atgccaagta cgccccctat tgacgtcaat gacggtaaat ggcccgcctg gcattatgcc
    14701 cagtacatga ccttatggga ctttcctact tggcagtaca tctacgtatt agtcatcgct
    14761 attaccatgg tgatgcggtt ttggcagtac atcaatgggc gtggatagcg gtttgactca
    14821 cggggatttc caagtctcca ccccattgac gtcaatggga gtttgttttg gcaccaaaat
    14881 caacgggact ttccaaaatg tcgtaacaac tccgccccat tgacgcaaat gggcggtagg
    14941 cgtgtacggt gggaggtcta tataagcaga gctctctggc taactagaga acccactgct
    15001 tactggctta tcgaaattaa tacgactcac tatagggaga cccaagctgg ctagattaag
    15061 cgtctgatga gtccgtgagg acgaaacccg gcgtaccggg tc
//
