[The description below was written by a language model from this plasmid's Addgene catalogue record and the feature table of its GenBank file.]
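Description:
RabV CVS-N2c(deltaG)-Cre is a 15.1 kb genomic cDNA plasmid for a glycoprotein-deleted rabies virus of the CVS-N2c strain, catalogued as a neurotropic virus vector. It carries Cre recombinase as its roughly 1 kb insert. The name indicates that the viral glycoprotein gene has been removed. The feature table annotates Cre as the only named coding sequence in the viral region, so the remaining rabies genes and the exact placement of Cre relative to them are not described in the record. The two short "Factor Xa site" annotations inside the viral region are probably chance sequence matches rather than designed elements.

The viral cDNA is flanked upstream by a CMV enhancer/promoter followed by a T7 promoter, and downstream by a T7 terminator. This arrangement would allow the full-length viral transcript to be produced in mammalian cells either by cellular RNA polymerase II or by T7 RNA polymerase, as is usual when rescuing recombinant virus from plasmid DNA. The bacterial backbone provides a ColE1/pUC-type origin, an f1 origin, an ampicillin resistance gene with its own promoter, and remnants of the lac promoter/operator region with standard sequencing primer sites. Although the origin is annotated as a high-copy type, the catalogue lists the plasmid as low copy and names recombination-deficient strains for propagation.

The stated purpose is expression of Cre for neural circuit mapping and genetic manipulation. Glycoprotein-deleted rabies virus cannot spread on its own, so glycoprotein supplied in trans restricts retrograde transsynaptic transfer to directly connected neurons. There, Cre can act on loxP-flanked alleles or reporters.
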