Addgene plasmid #73474: RabV CVS-N2c(deltaG)-Cre
Purpose: Expresses Cre for circuit mapping and genetic manipulation
Depositing lab: Thomas Jessell. Depositing organization: Columbia University. Publication: Rabies Virus CVS-N2c Strain Enhances Retrograde Synaptic Transfer and Neuronal Viability. Reardon TR, Murray AJ, Turi GF, Wirblich C, Croce KR, Schnell MJ, Jessell TM, Losonczy A. Neuron. 2016 Jan 19. pii: S0896-6273(16)00005-2. doi: 10.1016/j.neuron.2016.01.004. PubMed 26804990.
Backbone
  Vector backbone: Rabies CVS N2c(deltaG)
  Backbone size w/o insert (bp): 14070
  Total vector size (bp): 15102
  Vector type: Neurotropic virus
Growth in bacteria
  Bacterial resistance: Ampicillin, 100 μg/mL
  Growth temperature: 37°C
  Growth strain: NEB Stable
  Growth instructions: Can also be grown in Stbl2 or Stbl3
  Copy number: Low Copy
Gene/Insert
  Gene/Insert name: Cre recombinase
  Insert size (bp): 1041
Terms and licenses: Academic/Nonprofit Terms; Industry Terms: Not Available to Industry
How to cite: RabV CVS-N2c(deltaG)-Cre was a gift from Thomas Jessell (Addgene plasmid # 73474 ; http://n2t.net/addgene:73474 ; RRID:Addgene_73474)
