>Addgene plasmid #73474 | RabV CVS-N2c(deltaG)-Cre | depositor partial sequence | sequence record 136053 | Cre cloned into 5'XmaI/3'NheI
AAAGCCACCATGTCCAATTTACTGACCGTACACCAAAATTTGCCTGCATTACCGGTCGATGCAACGAGTG
ATGAGGTTCGCAAGAACCTGATGGACATGTTCAGGGATCGCCAGGCGTTTTCTGAGCATACCTGGAAAAT
GCTTCTGTCCGTTTGCCGGTCGTGGGCGGCATGGTGCAAGTTGAATAACCGGAAATGGTTTCCCGCAGAA
CCTGAAGATGTTCGCGATTATCTTCTATATCTTCAGGCGCGCGGTCTGGCAGTAAAAACTATCCAGCAAC
ATTTGGGCCAGCTAAACATGCTTCATCGTCGGTCCGGGCTGCCACGACCAAGTGACAGCAATGCTGTTTC
ACTGGTTATGCGGCGGATCCGAAAAGAAAACGTTGATGCCGGTGAACGTGCAAAACAGGCTCTAGCGTTC
GAACGCACTGATTTCGACCAGGTTCGTTCACTCATGGAAAATAGCGATCGCTGCCAGGATATACGTAATC
TGGCATTTCTGGGGATTGCTTATAACACCCTGTTACGTATAGCCGAAATTGCCAGGATCAGGGTTAAAGA
TATCTCACGTACTGACGGTGGGAGAATGTTAATCCATATTGGCAGAACGAAAACGCTGGTTAGCACCGCA
GGTGTAGAGAAGGCACTTAGCCTGGGGGTAACTAAACTGGTCGAGCGATGGATTTCCGTCTCTGGTGTAG
CTGATGATCCGAATAACTACCTGTTTTGCCGGGTCAGAAAAAATGGTGTTGCCGCGCCATCTGCCACCAG
CCAGCTATCAACTCGCGCCCTGGAAGGGATTTTTGAAGCAACTCATCGATTGATTTACGGCGCTAAGGAT
GACTCTGGTCAGAGATACCTGGCCTGGTCTGGACACAGTGCCCGTGTCGGAGCCGCGCGAGATATGGCCC
GCGCTGGAGTTTCAATACCGGAGATCATGCAAGCTGGTGGCTGGACCAATGTAAATATTGTCATGAACTA
TATCCGTAACCTGGATAGTGAAACAGGGGCAATGGTGCGCCTGCTGGAAGATGGCGATTAA
