>Addgene plasmid #73474 | RabV CVS-N2c(deltaG)-Cre | addgene partial sequence | sequence record 138819 | B19L-R 5'-CGATTGGGTCAATAGGGTCA-3'
GATATGGGTCTCTGGATGAGAAGTGTTGCTAGTTGTTCTTTTGGTCTACAGTTTTTTTCTCGACTGAAAT
GCTTAGATGACCCAGCCCTCAATAGTTATGTACACTTCACTGAGATGCAAGATGGTTGTGAACTATTGCT
TATGTCCATCATGGGAGGCAGATTGCCTTTCTTAGTTGATTCATGTCGAGTCCGCTATCGGGGGGCACAC
TACGACCTCTTTCTGTGCCCAAGCACAGAGTCATCCGAAGTACCCCTTGGCCTGTCCACAACCTTTGGTA
TCAGTTCCTGGAGAATGAAAGCACCGTTGGTCACTGAAACTGCTAGAAGATCTCCCGTATTAAGAGAATC
TACACGACCATGTCTGATCAACTGAAATGATTAATGAAAGTCTTATGACTCTTGAATCTGCCCTGTTGGA
CGGAGTTCAAGGAGGACTACTGGATCCAAAGATTCCCCCCAATCCCGAGAGGAGGTTATCCTCGGGACTG
GAATCGTCAAAAGGATGACCGGCTAGGCGCCGCTAGCTTAATCGCCATCTTCCAGCAGGCGCACCATTGC
CCCTGTTTCACTATCCAGGTTACGGATATAGTTCATGACAATATTTACATTGGTCCAGCCACCAGCTTGC
ATGATCTCCGGTATTGAAACTCCAGCGCGGGCCATATCTCGCGCGGCTCCGACACGGGCACTGTGTCCAG
ACCAGGCCAGGTATCTCTGACCAGAGTCATCCTTAGCGCCGTAAATCAATCGATGAGTTGCTTCAAAAAT
CCCTTCCAGGGCGCGAGTTGATAGCTGGCTGGTGGCAGATGGCGCGGCAACACCATTTTT
